>Addgene plasmid #129479 | pAAV/CBA::EGFP-P2A-tC3/54aa-FLAG | addgene full sequence | sequence record 384595 | Addgene NGS Result
CCTGCAGGCAGCTGCGCGCTCGCTCGCTCACTGAGGCCGCCCGGGCGTCGGGCGACCTTTGGTCGCCCGG
CCTCAGTGAGCGAGCGAGCGCGCAGAGAGGGAGTGGCCAACTCCATCACTAGGGGTTCCTGCGGCCGCAC
GCGTCTAGTTATTAATAGTAATCAATTACGGGGTCATTAGTTCATAGCCCATATATGGAGTTCCGCGTTA
CATAACTTACGGTAAATGGCCCGCCTGGCTGACCGCCCAACGACCCCCGCCCATTGACGTCAATAATGAC
GTATGTTCCCATAGTAACGCCAATAGGGACTTTCCATTGACGTCAATGGGTGGAGTATTTACGGTAAACT
GCCCACTTGGCAGTACATCAAGTGTATCATATGCCAAGTACGCCCCCTATTGACGTCAATGACGGTAAAT
GGCCCGCCTGGCATTATGCCCAGTACATGACCTTATGGGACTTTCCTACTTGGCAGTACATCTACGTATT
AGTCATCGCTATTACCATGGTGATGCGGTTTTGGCAGTACATCAATGGGCGTGGATAGCGGTTTGACTCA
CGGGGATTTCCAAGTCTCCACCCCATTGACGTCAATGGGAGTTTGTTTTGGCACCAAAATCAACGGGACT
TTCCAAAATGTCGTAACAACTCCGCCCCATTGACGCAAATGGGCGGTAGGCGTGTACGGTGGGAGGTCTA
TATAAGCAGAGCTCGTTTAGTGAACCGTCAGATCGCCTGGAGACGCCATCCACGCTGTTTTGACCTCCAT
AGAAGACACCGGGACCGATCCAGCCTCCGCGGATTCGAATCCCGGCCGGGAACGGTGCATTGGAACGCGG
ATTCCCCGTGCCAAGAGTGACGTAAGTACCGCCTATAGAGTCTATAGGCCCACAAAAAATGCTTTCTTCT
TTTAATATACTTTTTTGTTTATCTTATTTCTAATACTTTCCCTAATCTCTTTCTTTCAGGGCAATAATGA
TACAATGTATCATGCCTCTTTGCACCATTCTAAAGAATAACAGTGATAATTTCTGGGTTAAGGCAATAGC
AATATTTCTGCATATAAATATTTCTGCATATAAATTGTAACTGATGTAAGAGGTTTCATATTGCTAATAG
CAGCTACAATCCAGCTACCATTCTGCTTTTATTTTATGGTTGGGATAAGGCTGGATTATTCTGAGTCCAA
GCTAGGCCCTTTTGCTAATCATGTTCATACCTCTTATCTTCCTCCCACAGCTCCTGGGCAACGTGCTGGT
CTGTGTGCTGGCCCATCACTTTGGCAAAGAATTGGGATTCGAACATCGATTGAATTCCCCGGGGATCCCC
GGGTACCGGTCGCCACCATGGTGAGCAAGGGCGAGGAGCTGTTCACCGGGGTGGTGCCCATCCTGGTCGA
GCTGGACGGCGACGTAAACGGCCACAAGTTCAGCGTGTCCGGCGAGGGCGAGGGCGATGCCACCTACGGC
AAGCTGACCCTGAAGTTCATCTGCACCACCGGCAAGCTGCCCGTGCCCTGGCCCACCCTCGTGACCACCC
TGACCTACGGCGTGCAGTGCTTCAGCCGCTACCCCGACCACATGAAGCAGCACGACTTCTTCAAGTCCGC
CATGCCCGAAGGCTACGTCCAGGAGCGCACCATCTTCTTCAAGGACGACGGCAACTACAAGACCCGCGCC
GAGGTGAAGTTCGAGGGCGACACCCTGGTGAACCGCATCGAGCTGAAGGGCATCGACTTCAAGGAGGACG
GCAACATCCTGGGGCACAAGCTGGAGTACAACTACAACAGCCACAACGTCTATATCATGGCCGACAAGCA
GAAGAACGGCATCAAGGTGAACTTCAAGATCCGCCACAACATCGAGGACGGCAGCGTGCAGCTCGCCGAC
CACTACCAGCAGAACACCCCCATCGGCGACGGCCCCGTGCTGCTGCCCGACAACCACTACCTGAGCACCC
AGTCCGCCCTGAGCAAAGACCCCAACGAGAAGCGCGATCACATGGTCCTGCTGGAGTTCGTGACCGCCGC
CGGGATCACTCTCGGCATGGACGAGCTGTACAAGGCCACGAACTTCTCTCTGTTAAAGCAAGCAGGAGAT
GTTGAAGAAAACCCCGGGCCTGAATATGGATATATTAGTACTTCGTTAATGAATGTTTCTCAATTTGCAG
GAAGACCAATTATTACAAAATTTAAAGTAGCAAAAGGCTCAAAGGCAGGATATATTGACCCTATTAGTGC
TTTTGCAGGACAACTTGAAATGTTGCTTCCTAGACATAGTACTGACTACAAAGACGATGACGACAAGTAG
AAGCTTGCCTCGAGCAGCGCTGCTCGAGAGATCTACGGGTGGCATCCCTGTGACCCCTCCCCAGTGCCTC
TCCTGGCCCTGGAAGTTGCCACTCCAGTGCCCACCAGCCTTGTCCTAATAAAATTAAGTTGCATCATTTT
GTCTGACTAGGTGTCCTTCTATAATATTATGGGGTGGAGGGGGGTGGTATGGAGCAAGGGGCAAGTTGGG
AAGACAACCTGTAGGGCCTGCGGGGTCTATTGGGAACCAAGCTGGAGTGCAGTGGCACAATCTTGGCTCA
CTGCAATCTCCGCCTCCTGGGTTCAAGCGATTCTCCTGCCTCAGCCTCCCGAGTTGTTGGGATTCCAGGC
ATGCATGACCAGGCTCAGCTAATTTTTGTTTTTTTGGTAGAGACGGGGTTTCACCATATTGGCCAGGCTG
GTCTCCAACTCCTAATCTCAGGTGATCTACCCACCTTGGCCTCCCAAATTGCTGGGATTACAGGCGTGAA
CCACTGCTCCCTTCCCTGTCCTTCTGATTTTGTAGGTAACCACGTGCGGACCGAGCGGCCGCAGGAACCC
CTAGTGATGGAGTTGGCCACTCCCTCTCTGCGCGCTCGCTCGCTCACTGAGGCCGGGCGACCAAAGGTCG
CCCGACGCCCGGGCTTTGCCCGGGCGGCCTCAGTGAGCGAGCGAGCGCGCAGCTGCCTGCAGGGGCGCCT
GATGCGGTATTTTCTCCTTACGCATCTGTGCGGTATTTCACACCGCATA
[95 nt withheld, positions 3060-3154]
T
[46 nt withheld, positions 3156-3201]
C
[141 nt withheld, positions 3203-3343]
CCTTTGACGTTGGAGTCCACGTTCTTT
[37 nt withheld, positions 3371-3407]
ACTCTATCTCGGGCTATTCTTTTGATTTATAAGGGATTTTGCCGATTTCGGTCTATTGGTTAAAAAATGA
GCTGATTTAACAAAAATTTAACGCGAATTTTAACAAAATATTAACGTTTACAATTTTATGGTGCACTCTC
AGTACAATCTGCTCTGATGCCGCATAGTTAAGCCAGCCCCGACACCCGCCAACACCCGCTGACGCGCCCT
GACGGGCTTGTCTGCTCCCGGCATCCGCTTACAGACAAGCTGTGACCGTCTCCGGGAGCTGCATGTGTCA
GAGGTTTTCACCGTCATCACCGAAACGCGCGAGACGAAAGGGCCTCGTGATACGCCTATTTTTATAGGTT
AATGTCATGATAATAATGGTTTCTTAGACGTCAGGTGGCACTTTTCGGGGAAATGTGCGCGGAACCCCTA
TTTGTTTATTTTTCTAAATACATTCAAATATGTATCCGCTCATGAGACAATAACCCTGATAAATGCTTCA
ATAATATTGAAAAAGGAAGAGTATGAGTATTCAACATTTCCGTGTCGCCCTTATTCCCTTTTTTGCGGCA
TTTTGCCTTCCTGTTTTTGCTCACCCAGAAACGCTGGTGAAAGTAAAAGATGCTGAAGATCAGTTGGGTG
CACGAGTGGGTTACATCGAACTGGATCTCAACAGCGGTAAGATCCTTGAGAGTTTTCGCCCCGAAGAACG
TTTTCCAATGATGAGCACTTTTAAAGTTCTGCTATGTGGCGCGGTATTATCCCGTATTGACGCCGGGCAA
GAGCAACTCGGTCGCCGCATACACTATTCTCAGAATGACTTGGTTGAGTACTCACCAGTCACAGAAAAGC
ATCTTACGGATGGCATGACAGTAAGAGAATTATGCAGTGCTGCCATAACCATGAGTGATAACACTGCGGC
CAACTTACTTCTGACAACGATCGGAGGACCGAAGGAGCTAACCGCTTTTTTGCACAACATGGGGGATCAT
GTAACTCGCCTTGATCGTTGGGAACCGGAGCTGAATGAAGCCATACCAAACGACGAGCGTGACACCACGA
TGCCTGTAGCAATGGCAACAACGTTGCGCAAACTATTAACTGGCGAACTACTTACTCTAGCTTCCCGGCA
ACAATTAATAGACTGGATGGAGGCGGATAAAGTTGCAGGACCACTTCTGCGCTCGGCCCTTCCGGCTGGC
TGGTTTATTGCTGATAAATCTGGAGCCGGTGAGCGTGGGTCTCGCGGTATCATTGCAGCACTGGGGCCAG
ATGGTAAGCCCTCCCGTATCGTAGTTATCTACACGACGGGGAGTCAGGCAACTATGGATGAACGAAATAG
ACAGATCGCTGAGATAGGTGCCTCACTGATTAAGCATTGGTAACTGTCAGACCAAGTTTACTCATATATA
CTTTAGATTGATTTAAAACTTCATTTTTAATTTAAAAGGATCTAGGTGAAGATCCTTTTTGATAATCTCA
TGACCAAAATCCCTTAACGTGAGTTTTCGTTCCACTGAGCGTCAGACCCCGTAGAAAAGATCAAAGGATC
TTCTTGAGATCCTTTTTTTCTGCGCGTAATCTGCTGCTTGCAAACAAAAAAACCACCGCTACCAGCGGTG
GTTTGTTTGCCGGATCAAGAGCTACCAACTCTTTTTCCGAAGGTAACTGGCTTCAGCAGAGCGCAGATAC
CAAATACTGTTCTTCTAGTGTAGCCGTAGTTAGGCCACCACTTCAAGAACTCTGTAGCACCGCCTACATA
CCTCGCTCTGCTAATCCTGTTACCAGTGGCTGCTGCCAGTGGCGATAAGTCGTGTCTTACCGGGTTGGAC
TCAAGACGATAGTTACCGGATAAGGCGCAGCGGTCGGGCTGAACGGGGGGTTCGTGCACACAGCCCAGCT
TGGAGCGAACGACCTACACCGAACTGAGATACCTACAGCGTGAGCTATGAGAAAGCGCCACGCTTCCCGA
AGGGAGAAAGGCGGACAGGTATCCGGTAAGCGGCAGGGTCGGAACAGGAGAGCGCACGAGGGAGCTTCCA
GGGGGAAACGCCTGGTATCTTTATAGTCCTGTCGGGTTTCGCCACCTCTGACTTGAGCGTCGATTTTTGT
GATGCTCGTCAGGGGGGCGGAGCCTATGGAAAAACGCCAGCAACGCGGCCTTTTTACGGTTCCTGGCCTT
TTGCTGGCCTTTTGCTCACATGT
Features (pLannotate 1.2.2; 19 found; start..end, strand, type, name):
     12..39      +  repeat_region  AAV2 ITR (fragment): inverted terminal repeat of adeno-associated virus serotype 2 inverted
     68..95      +  repeat_region  AAV2 ITR (fragment): inverted terminal repeat of adeno-associated virus serotype 2 inverted
    206..509     +  enhancer       CMV enhancer: human cytomegalovirus immediate early enhancer
    510..713     +  promoter       CMV promoter: human cytomegalovirus (CMV) immediate early promoter
    862..889     +  intron         CMV intron (fragment): modified intron A from human cytomegalovirus (CMV)
    894..1240    +  intron         β-globin intron (fragment): internally truncated intron from human β-globin
   1244..1291    +  CDS            HBB (fragment): HBB_COLGU - Experimental evidence at transcript level: Swiss-Prot protein existence level 2. Involved in oxygen transport from the lung to the various peripheral tissues. From Colobus guereza (Mantled guereza) (Eastern black-and-white colobus monkey).
   1348..2064    +  CDS            EGFP: EGFP is a basic (constitutively fluorescent) green fluorescent protein published in 1996, derived from Aequorea victoria. It is reported to be a rapidly-maturing weak dimer with moderate acid sensitivity.
   2065..2117    +  CDS            P2A (fragment): 2A peptide from porcine teschovirus-1 polyprotein Eukaryotic ribosomes fail to insert a peptide bond between the Gly and Pro residues, yielding separate polypeptides.
   2122..2298    +  CDS            C3 (fragment): ARC3_CBDP - Experimental evidence at protein level: Swiss-Prot protein existence level 1. ADP-ribosylates eukaryotic Rho and Rac proteins on an asparagine residue. From Clostridium botulinum D phage (Clostridium botulinum D bacteriophage).
   2347..2823    +  polyA_signal   hGH poly(A) signal: human growth hormone polyadenylation signal
   2863..3003    +  repeat_region  AAV2 ITR: inverted terminal repeat of adeno-associated virus serotype 2 inverted
   3008..3059    -  misc_feature   bom (fragment): basis of mobility region from pBR322
   3078..3533    +  rep_origin     f1 ori (sequence partly withheld): f1 bacteriophage origin of replication; arrow indicates direction of (+) strand synthesis
   3534..3583    -  misc_feature   bom (fragment): basis of mobility region from pBR322
   3685..3720    -  CDS            rop (fragment): Rop protein, which maintains plasmids at low copy number; rop
   3815..3919    +  promoter       AmpR promoter: bla
   3920..4780    +  CDS            AmpR: β-lactamase; bla; confers resistance to ampicillin, carbenicillin, and related antibiotics
   4951..5539    +  rep_origin     ori: high-copy-number ColE1/pMB1/pBR322/pUC origin of replication
