[The description below was written by a language model from this plasmid's Addgene catalogue record and pLannotate feature annotations shown in this document.]
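Description:
pAAV/CBA::EGFP-P2A-tC3/54aa-FLAG is an AAV2 transfer plasmid for mammalian expression, built on the pAAV/CBA::EGFP backbone and sequenced at about 5.6 kb. It is propagated in bacteria through a high-copy ColE1/pUC-type origin and selected with ampicillin via the β-lactamase gene. An f1 phage origin is also present. The expression cassette lies between AAV2 inverted terminal repeats, which are the cis elements needed for replication and packaging of the genome into AAV particles when helper functions are supplied. The right ITR is annotated as complete, while the left one is detected only as short fragments. This may reflect the difficulty of sequencing these hairpin repeats or a partial deletion, and the record does not settle which.

The payload is a single bicistronic open reading frame: EGFP, then a porcine teschovirus P2A ribosome-skipping peptide, then a 54-residue fragment (amino acids 148–201) of Clostridium botulinum exoenzyme C3 carrying a C-terminal FLAG tag. The P2A-tC3-FLAG segment was inserted in frame downstream of EGFP between BsrGI and HindIII sites. P2A skipping should yield EGFP and the truncated C3 peptide as separate products, so green fluorescence marks the transduced cells that also express the fragment. The FLAG epitope is not separately annotated in the feature table.

The catalogue names the promoter as CBA. The automated annotation, however, finds a CMV enhancer and CMV promoter followed by a chimeric CMV/β-globin intron, so the two sources differ on promoter identity. A human growth hormone polyadenylation signal terminates the transcript. Full-length C3 ADP-ribosylates Rho-family GTPases. The record does not state what activity the truncated fragment retains or what application is intended beyond AAV-mediated delivery.
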