Addgene plasmid #129479: pAAV/CBA::EGFP-P2A-tC3/54aa-FLAG
Purpose: AAV2 transfer plasmid for truncated C3 (54 aa) tagged with FLAG with EGFP under control of the CBA promoter
Depositing lab: Robert Gross. Depositing organization: Emory University.
Backbone
  Vector backbone: pAAV/CBA::EGFP
  Backbone size w/o insert (bp): 5360
  Vector type: Mammalian Expression, AAV
Growth in bacteria
  Bacterial resistance: Ampicillin, 100 μg/mL
  Growth temperature: 37°C
  Growth strain: NEB Stable
  Copy number: High Copy
Gene/Insert
  Gene/Insert name: truncated (AA148-201) exoenzyme C3 from C. botulinum, P2A, EGFP
  Species: C. botulinum, A. victoria, porcine teschovirus-1
  Insert size (bp): 254
  Promoter: CBA
  Cloning method: Restriction Enzyme; 5′ cloning site BsrGI (not destroyed); 3′ cloning site HindIII (not destroyed)
  Sequencing primers: 5′ GFP-fwd
Terms and licenses: Academic/Nonprofit Terms; Industry Terms: Not Available to Industry
Depositor comments: 54 aa of C3 transferase tagged with FLAG at the C-terminus was inserted downstream of EGFP following self-cleaving P2A in-frame using BsrGI/HindIII
How to cite: pAAV/CBA::EGFP-P2A-tC3/54aa-FLAG was a gift from Robert Gross (Addgene plasmid # 129479 ; http://n2t.net/addgene:129479 ; RRID:Addgene_129479)
